>Addgene plasmid #229413 | HA-YAP-5A | addgene full sequence | sequence record 456135 | Addgene NGS Result
TTAATGTAGTCTTATGCAATACTCTTGTAGTCTTGCAACATGGTAACGATGAGTTAGCAACATGCCTTAC
AAGGAGAGAAAAAGCACCGTGCATGCCGATTGGTGGAAGTAAGGTGGTACGATCGTGCCTTATTAGGAAG
GCAACAGACGGGTCTGACATGGATTGGACGAACCACTGAATTGCCGCATTGCAGAGATATTGTATTTAAG
TGCCTAGCTCGATACATAAACGGGTCTCTCTGGTTAGACCAGATCTGAGCCTGGGAGCTCTCTGGCTAAC
TAGGGAACCCACTGCTTAAGCCTCAATAAAGCTTGCCTTGAGTGCTTCAAGTAGTGTGTGCCCGTCTGTT
GTGTGACTCTGGTAACTAGAGATCCCTCAGACCCTTTTAGTCAGTGTGGAAAATCTCTAGCAGTGGCGCC
CGAACAGGGACTTGAAAGCGAAAGGGAAACCAGAGGAGCTCTCTCGACGCAGGACTCGGCTTGCTGAAGC
GCGCACGGCAAGAGGCGAGGGGCGGCGACTGGTGAGTACGCCAAAAATTTTGACTAGCGGAGGCTAGAAG
GAGAGAGATGGGTGCGAGAGCGTCAGTATTAAGCGGGGGAGAATTAGATCGCGATGGGAAAAAATTCGGT
TAAGGCCAGGGGGAAAGAAAAAATATAAATTAAAACATATAGTATGGGCAAGCAGGGAGCTAGAACGATT
CGCAGTTAATCCTGGCCTGTTAGAAACATCAGAAGGCTGTAGACAAATACTGGGACAGCTACAACCATCC
CTTCAGACAGGATCAGAAGAACTTAGATCATTATATAATACAGTAGCAACCCTCTATTGTGTGCATCAAA
GGATAGAGATAAAAGACACCAAGGAAGCTTTAGACAAGATAGAGGAAGAGCAAAACAAAAGTAAGACCAC
CGCACAGCAAGCGGCCGCTGATCTTCAGACCTGGAGGAGGAGATATGAGGGACAATTGGAGAAGTGAATT
ATATAAATATAAAGTAGTAAAAATTGAACCATTAGGAGTAGCACCCACCAAGGCAAAGAGAAGAGTGGTG
CAGAGAGAAAAAAGAGCAGTGGGAATAGGAGCTTTGTTCCTTGGGTTCTTGGGAGCAGCAGGAAGCACTA
TGGGCGCAGCGTCAATGACGCTGACGGTACAGGCCAGACAATTATTGTCTGGTATAGTGCAGCAGCAGAA
CAATTTGCTGAGGGCTATTGAGGCGCAACAGCATCTGTTGCAACTCACAGTCTGGGGCATCAAGCAGCTC
CAGGCAAGAATCCTGGCTGTGGAAAGATACCTAAAGGATCAACAGCTCCTGGGGATTTGGGGTTGCTCTG
GAAAACTCATTTGCACCACTGCTGTGCCTTGGAATGCTAGTTGGAGTAATAAATCTCTGGAACAGATTTG
GAATCACACGACCTGGATGGAGTGGGACAGAGAAATTAACAATTACACAAGCTTAATACACTCCTTAATT
GAAGAATCGCAAAACCAGCAAGAAAAGAATGAACAAGAATTATTGGAATTAGATAAATGGGCAAGTTTGT
GGAATTGGTTTAACATAACAAATTGGCTGTGGTATATAAAATTATTCATAATGATAGTAGGAGGCTTGGT
AGGTTTAAGAATAGTTTTTGCTGTACTTTCTATAGTGAATAGAGTTAGGCAGGGATATTCACCATTATCG
TTTCAGACCCACCTCCCAACCCCGAGGGGACCCAGACCACAATTTTAAAAGAAAAGGGGGGATTGGGGGG
TACAGTGCAGGGGAAAGAATAGTAGACATAATAGCAACAGACATACAAACTAAAGAATTACAAAAACAAA
TTACAAAAATTCAAAATTTTCGGGTTTATTACAGGGACAGCAGAGATCCACTTTGGCGCCGGCTCGAGTG
GCTCCGGTGCCCGTCAGTGGGCAGAGCGCACATCGCCCACAGTCCCCGAGAAGTTGGGGGGAGGGGTCGG
CAATTGAACCGGTGCCTAGAGAAGGTGGCGCGGGGTAAACTGGGAAAGTGATGTCGTGTACTGGCTCCGC
CTTTTTCCCGAGGGTGGGGGAGAACCGTATATAAGTGCAGTAGTCGCCGTGAACGTTCTTTTTCGCAACG
GGTTTGCCGCCAGAACACAGGTGTCGTGACGCGGGATCCGCCACCATGTACCCTTACGACGTTCCTGATT
ACGCGGGATATCCCTACGACGTGCCAGATTACGCGGGTAGTGGTGACCCTGGGCAACAGCCCCCTCCGCA
GCCGGCACCACAGGGCCAGGGACAACCTCCGTCTCAGCCGCCTCAAGGGCAAGGGCCACCGTCAGGACCT
GGACAACCTGCGCCAGCAGCCACTCAAGCGGCCCCGCAGGCTCCGCCCGCAGGACACCAAATAGTCCACG
TGAGAGGCGACTCCGAGACGGACCTCGAGGCCCTCTTTAATGCTGTTATGAACCCTAAGACAGCGAACGT
GCCTCAAACTGTGCCTATGCGATTGCGAAAGCTGCCAGATTCCTTTTTCAAGCCGCCAGAACCCAAATCC
CACTCCCGCCAGGCTTCCACCGACGCTGGTACGGCCGGGGCACTTACTCCCCAACATGTTCGGGCTCATA
GCGCTCCCGCTTCCCTCCAGCTTGGTGCTGTTTCTCCGGGGACGCTCACCCCGACCGGTGTAGTTTCCGG
ACCTGCTGCTACTCCGACTGCTCAACATTTGCGCCAAGCTAGCTTTGAGATTCCGGACGATGTGCCTCTG
CCGGCTGGCTGGGAAATGGCAAAAACATCCAGTGGTCAAAGATATTTTCTCAATCATATTGACCAGACGA
CCACCTGGCAAGATCCGCGGAAAGCTATGCTCTCACAGATGAACGTTACCGCTCCGACCTCTCCTCCCGT
ACAACAAAACATGATGAACTCAGCGTCAGGGCCCCTCCCAGATGGCTGGGAACAGGCAATGACTCAGGAC
GGCGAGATTTATTACATTAATCACAAAAACAAGACCACTAGTTGGCTGGACCCTCGGCTTGATCCACGAT
TCGCTATGAATCAGAGAATATCCCAGAGCGCTCCGGTTAAGCAGCCACCTCCCCTGGCACCCCAGAGTCC
TCAAGGCGGAGTCATGGGCGGGAGTAATAGCAACCAGCAGCAGCAGATGCGACTTCAGCAACTCCAAATG
GAAAAAGAAAGACTTAGGCTGAAACAACAGGAACTTCTGCGCCAGGCAATGCGGAACATTAATCCCAGCA
CAGCCAATAGTCCAAAGTGCCAAGAACTGGCCTTGCGCGCTCAACTTCCAGCTTTGGAGCAAGACGGAGG
AACTCAAAACCCGGTTAGCTCTCCTGGTATGTCCCAAGAGTTGCGGACAATGACTACGAATAGTAGCGAT
CCCTTCTTGAATAGTGGCACTTACCACTCAAGGGACGAGTCCGCTGACAGTGGGTTGTCAATGTCCAGTT
ATAGCGTGCCCCGCACCCCTGATGACTTCCTGAACTCAGTAGACGAAATGGACACAGGCGACACGATCAA
CCAATCAACACTTCCTTCCCAGCAGAATAGATTCCCAGATTATCTGGAAGCCATCCCGGGTACGAACGTC
GACTTGGGTACCTTGGAAGGAGATGGGATGAATATCGAAGGTGAGGAGCTGATGCCATCTTTGCAAGAAG
CATTGAGCTCTGATATCCTTAACGACATGGAGAGTGTCCTCGCCGCGACTAAGTTGGACAAAGAGTCTTT
CCTGACTTGGCTTTGAGCAATTCCGCCCCTCTCCCTCCCCCCCCCCTAACGTTACTGGCCGAAGCCGCTT
GGAATAAGGCCGGTGTGCGTTTGTCTATATGTTATTTTCCACCATATTGCCGTCTTTTGGCAATGTGAGG
GCCCGGAAACCTGGCCCTGTCTTCTTGACGAGCATTCCTAGGGGTCTTTCCCCTCTCGCCAAAGGAATGC
AAGGTCTGTTGAATGTCGTGAAGGAAGCAGTTCCTCTGGAAGCTTCTTGAAGACAAACAACGTCTGTAGC
GACCCTTTGCAGGCAGCGGAACCCCCCACCTGGCGACAGGTGCCTCTGCGGCCAAAAGCCACGTGTATAA
GATACACCTGCAAAGGCGGCACAACCCCAGTGCCACGTTGTGAGTTGGATAGTTGTGGAAAGAGTCAAAT
GGCTCTCCTCAAGCGTATTCAACAAGGGGCTGAAGGATGCCCAGAAGGTACCCCATTGTATGGGATCTGA
TCTGGGGCCTCGGTGCACATGCTTTACATGTGTTTAGTCGAGGTTAAAAAAACGTCTAGGCCCCCCGAAC
CACGGGGACGTGGTTTTCCTTTGAAAAACACGATGATAATATGGCCACAACCATGAAAAAGCCTGAACTC
ACCGCTACCTCTGTCGAGAAGTTTCTGATCGAAAAGTTCGACAGTGTTAGCGACCTGATGCAGCTCTCCG
AGGGCGAAGAATCTCGGGCTTTCAGCTTCGATGTGGGAGGGCGTGGATATGTCCTGCGGGTGAATAGCTG
CGCCGATGGTTTCTACAAAGATCGCTATGTTTATCGGCACTTTGCATCCGCCGCTCTCCCTATTCCCGAA
GTGCTTGACATTGGGGAGTTCAGCGAGAGCCTGACCTATTGCATCTCCCGCCGTGCACAGGGTGTCACCT
TGCAAGACCTGCCTGAAACCGAACTGCCCGCTGTTCTCCAGCCCGTCGCCGAGGCCATGGATGCCATCGC
TGCCGCCGATCTTAGCCAGACCAGCGGGTTCGGCCCATTCGGACCTCAAGGAATCGGTCAATACACTACA
TGGCGCGATTTCATCTGCGCTATTGCTGATCCCCATGTGTATCACTGGCAAACTGTGATGGACGACACCG
TCAGTGCCTCCGTCGCCCAGGCTCTCGATGAGCTGATGCTTTGGGCCGAGGACTGCCCCGAAGTCCGGCA
CCTCGTGCACGCCGATTTCGGCTCCAACAATGTCCTGACCGACAATGGCCGCATAACAGCCGTCATTGAC
TGGAGCGAGGCCATGTTCGGGGATTCCCAATACGAGGTCGCCAACATCTTCTTCTGGAGGCCCTGGTTGG
CTTGTATGGAGCAGCAGACCCGCTACTTCGAGCGGAGGCATCCCGAGCTTGCAGGATCTCCTCGGCTCCG
GGCTTATATGCTCCGCATTGGTCTTGACCAACTCTATCAGAGCTTGGTTGACGGCAATTTCGATGATGCA
GCTTGGGCTCAGGGTCGCTGCGACGCAATCGTCCGGTCCGGAGCCGGGACTGTCGGGCGTACACAAATCG
CCCGCAGAAGCGCTGCCGTCTGGACCGATGGCTGTGTGGAAGTGCTCGCCGATAGTGGAAACAGACGCCC
CAGCACTCGTCCTAGGGCAAAGGATCTGCAGTAGACGCGTTAAGTCGACAATCAACCTCTGGATTACAAA
ATTTGTGAAAGATTGACTGGTATTCTTAACTATGTTGCTCCTTTTACGCTATGTGGATACGCTGCTTTAA
TGCCTTTGTATCATGCTATTGCTTCCCGTATGGCTTTCATTTTCTCCTCCTTGTATAAATCCTGGTTGCT
GTCTCTTTATGAGGAGTTGTGGCCCGTTGTCAGGCAACGTGGCGTGGTGTGCACTGTGTTTGCTGACGCA
ACCCCCACTGGTTGGGGCATTGCCACCACCTGTCAACTCCTTTCCGGGACTTTCGCTTTCCCCCTCCCTA
TTGCCACGGCGGAACTCATCGCCGCCTGCCTTGCCCGCTGCTGGACAGGGGCTCGGCTGTTGGGCACTGA
CAATTCCGTGGTGTTGTCGGGGAAATCATCGTCCTTTCCTTGGCTGCTCGCCTGTGTTGCCACCTGGATT
CTGCGCGGGACGTCCTTCTGCTACGTCCCTTCGGCCCTCAATCCAGCGGACCTTCCTTCCCGCGGCCTGC
TGCCGGCTCTGCGGCCTCTTCCGCGTCTTCGCCTTCGCCCTCAGACGAGTCGGATCTCCCTTTGGGCCGC
CTCCCCGCGTCGACTTTAAGACCAATGACTTACAAGGCAGCTGTAGATCTTAGCCACTTTTTAAAAGAAA
AGGGGGGACTGGAAGGGCTAATTCACTCCCAACGAAGACAAGATCTGCTTTTTGCTTGTACTGGGTCTCT
CTGGTTAGACCAGATCTGAGCCTGGGAGCTCTCTGGCTAACTAGGGAACCCACTGCTTAAGCCTCAATAA
AGCTTGCCTTGAGTGCTTCAAGTAGTGTGTGCCCGTCTGTTGTGTGACTCTGGTAACTAGAGATCCCTCA
GACCCTTTTAGTCAGTGTGGAAAATCTCTAGCAGTACGTATAGTAGTTCATGTCATCTTATTATTCAGTA
TTTATAACTTGCAAAGAAATGAATATCAGAGAGTGAGAGGAACTTGTTTATTGCAGCTTATAATGGTTAC
AAATAAAGCAATAGCATCACAAATTTCACAAATAAAGCATTTTTTTCACTGCATTCTAGTTGTGGTTTGT
CCAAACTCATCAATGTATCTTATCATGTCTGGCTCTAGCTATCCCGCCCCTAACTCCGCCCATCCCGCCC
CTAACTCCGCCCAGTTCCGCCCATTCTCCGCCCCATGGCTGACTAATTTTTTTTATTTATGCAGAGGCCG
AGGCCGCCTCGGCCTCTGAGCTATTCCAGAAGTAGTGAGGAGGCTTTTTTGGAGGCCTAGGGACGTACCC
AATTCGCCCTATAGTGAGTCGTATTACGCGCGCTCACTGGCCGTCGTTTTACAACGTCGTGACTGGGAAA
ACCCTGGCGTTACCCAACTTAATCGCCTTGCAGCACATCCCCCTTTCGCCAGCTGGCGTAATAGCGAAGA
GGCCCGCACCGATCGCCCTTCCCAACAGTTGCGCAGCCTGAATGGCGAATGGG
[124 nt withheld, positions 6844-6967]
C
[91 nt withheld, positions 6969-7059]
A
[49 nt withheld, positions 7061-7109]
CCTTTGACGTTGGAGTCCACGTTCTTT
[37 nt withheld, positions 7137-7173]
ACCCTATCTCGGTCTATTCTTTTGATTTATAAGGGATTTTGCCGATTTCGGCCTATTGGTTAAAAAATGA
GCTGATTTAACAAAAATTTAACGCGAATTTTAACAAAATATTAACGCTTACAATTTAGGTGGCACTTTTC
GGGGAAATGTGCGCGGAACCCCTATTTGTTTATTTTTCTAAATACATTCAAATATGTATCCGCTCATGAG
ACAATAACCCTGATAAATGCTTCAATAATATTGAAAAAGGAAGAGTATGAGTATTCAACATTTCCGTGTC
GCCCTTATTCCCTTTTTTGCGGCATTTTGCCTTCCTGTTTTTGCTCACCCAGAAACGCTGGTGAAAGTAA
AAGATGCTGAAGATCAGTTGGGTGCACGAGTGGGTTACATCGAACTGGATCTCAACAGCGGTAAGATCCT
TGAGAGTTTTCGCCCCGAAGAACGTTTTCCAATGATGAGCACTTTTAAAGTTCTGCTATGTGGCGCGGTA
TTATCCCGTATTGACGCCGGGCAAGAGCAACTCGGTCGCCGCATACACTATTCTCAGAATGACTTGGTTG
AGTACTCACCAGTCACAGAAAAGCATCTTACGGATGGCATGACAGTAAGAGAATTATGCAGTGCTGCCAT
AACCATGAGTGATAACACTGCGGCCAACTTACTTCTGACAACGATCGGAGGACCGAAGGAGCTAACCGCT
TTTTTGCACAACATGGGGGATCATGTAACTCGCCTTGATCGTTGGGAACCGGAGCTGAATGAAGCCATAC
CAAACGACGAGCGTGACACCACGATGCCTGTAGCAATGGCAACAACGTTGCGCAAACTATTAACTGGCGA
ACTACTTACTCTAGCTTCCCGGCAACAATTAATAGACTGGATGGAGGCGGATAAAGTTGCAGGACCACTT
CTGCGCTCGGCCCTTCCGGCTGGCTGGTTTATTGCTGATAAATCTGGAGCCGGTGAGCGTGGGTCTCGCG
GTATCATTGCAGCACTGGGGCCAGATGGTAAGCCCTCCCGTATCGTAGTTATCTACACGACGGGGAGTCA
GGCAACTATGGATGAACGAAATAGACAGATCGCTGAGATAGGTGCCTCACTGATTAAGCATTGGTAACTG
TCAGACCAAGTTTACTCATATATACTTTAGATTGATTTAAAACTTCATTTTTAATTTAAAAGGATCTAGG
TGAAGATCCTTTTTGATAATCTCATGACCAAAATCCCTTAACGTGAGTTTTCGTTCCACTGAGCGTCAGA
CCCCGTAGAAAAGATCAAAGGATCTTCTTGAGATCCTTTTTTTCTGCGCGTAATCTGCTGCTTGCAAACA
AAAAAACCACCGCTACCAGCGGTGGTTTGTTTGCCGGATCAAGAGCTACCAACTCTTTTTCCGAAGGTAA
CTGGCTTCAGCAGAGCGCAGATACCAAATACTGTTCTTCTAGTGTAGCCGTAGTTAGGCCACCACTTCAA
GAACTCTGTAGCACCGCCTACATACCTCGCTCTGCTAATCCTGTTACCAGTGGCTGCTGCCAGTGGCGAT
AAGTCGTGTCTTACCGGGTTGGACTCAAGACGATAGTTACCGGATAAGGCGCAGCGGTCGGGCTGAACGG
GGGGTTCGTGCACACAGCCCAGCTTGGAGCGAACGACCTACACCGAACTGAGATACCTACAGCGTGAGCT
ATGAGAAAGCGCCACGCTTCCCGAAGGGAGAAAGGCGGACAGGTATCCGGTAAGCGGCAGGGTCGGAACA
GGAGAGCGCACGAGGGAGCTTCCAGGGGGAAACGCCTGGTATCTTTATAGTCCTGTCGGGTTTCGCCACC
TCTGACTTGAGCGTCGATTTTTGTGATGCTCGTCAGGGGGGCGGAGCCTATGGAAAAACGCCAGCAACGC
GGCCTTTTTACGGTTCCTGGCCTTTTGCTGGCCTTTTGCTCACATGTTCTTTCCTGCGTTATCCCCTGAT
TCTGTGGATAACCGTATTACCGCCTTTGAGTGAGCTGATACCGCTCGCCGCAGCCGAACGACCGAGCGCA
GCGAGTCAGTGAGCGAGGAAGCGGAAGAGCGCCCAATACGCAAACCGCCTCTCCCCGCGCGTTGGCCGAT
TCATTAATGCAGCTGGCACGACAGGTTTCCCGACTGGAAAGCGGGCAGTGAGCGCAACGCAATTAATGTG
AGTTAGCTCACTCATTAGGCACCCCAGGCTTTACACTTTATGCTTCCGGCTCGTATGTTGTGTGGAATTG
TGAGCGGATAACAATTTCACACAGGAAACAGCTATGACCATGATTACGCCAAGCGCGCAATTAACCCTCA
CTAAAGGGAACAAAAGCTGGAGCTGCAAGC
Features (pLannotate 1.2.2; 28 found; start..end, strand, type, name):
      5..231     +  promoter       RSV promoter: Rous sarcoma virus enhancer/promoter
    232..412     +  LTR            5' LTR (truncated): truncated 5' long terminal repeat (LTR) from HIV-1
    459..584     +  misc_feature   HIV-1 Ψ: packaging signal of human immunodeficiency virus type 1
    568..931     +  CDS            HIV-1 gag (fragment): gag protein from human immunodeficiency virus 1; gag
   1077..1310    +  misc_feature   RRE: The Rev response element (RRE) of HIV-1 allows for Rev-dependent mRNA export from the nucleus to the cytoplasm.
   1687..1713    +  CDS            Rev (fragment): human immunodeficiency virus 1 (HIV-1) Rev protein; rev; enhances nuclear export of unspliced and incompletely spliced viral mRNAs
   1723..1840    +  misc_feature   cPPT/CTS: central polypurine tract and central termination sequence of HIV-1
   1909..2120    +  promoter       EF-1α core promoter: core promoter for human elongation factor EF-1α
   2179..2201    +  CDS            3xHA (fragment): three tandem HA epitope tags
   2215..3723    +  CDS            YAP1: YAP1_HUMAN - Also known as YAP65. Experimental evidence at protein level: Swiss-Prot protein existence level 1. [Isoform 3]: Activates the C-terminal fragment (CTF) of ERBB4 (isoform 3). From Homo sapiens (Human).
   3847..4309    +  misc_feature   IRES: internal ribosome entry site (IRES) of the encephalomyocarditis virus (EMCV)
   4323..5344    +  CDS            HygR (fragment): hygromycin B phosphotransferase confers resistance to hygromycin
   5370..5958    +  misc_feature   WPRE: woodchuck hepatitis virus posttranscriptional regulatory element
   6009..6028    +  misc_feature   cPPT/CTS (fragment): central polypurine tract and central termination sequence of HIV-1
   6030..6263    +  LTR            3' LTR (ΔU3): self-inactivating 3' long terminal repeat (LTR) from HIV-1
   6341..6462    +  polyA_signal   SV40 poly(A) signal: SV40 polyadenylation signal
   6502..6637    +  rep_origin     SV40 ori: SV40 origin of replication
   6658..6676    -  promoter       T7 promoter: promoter for bacteriophage T7 RNA polymerase
   6684..6839    +  CDS            lacZα (fragment): LacZα fragment of β-galactosidase; lacZ fragment
   6844..7272    +  rep_origin     f1 ori (sequence partly withheld): f1 bacteriophage origin of replication; arrow indicates direction of (+) strand synthesis
   7325..7429    +  promoter       AmpR promoter: bla
   7430..8290    +  CDS            AmpR: β-lactamase; bla; confers resistance to ampicillin, carbenicillin, and related antibiotics
   8461..9049    +  rep_origin     ori: high-copy-number ColE1/pMB1/pBR322/pUC origin of replication
   9232..9324    +  CDS            lacI (fragment): lac repressor; lacI; The lac repressor binds to the lac operator to inhibit transcription in E. coli. This inhibition can be relieved by adding lactose or isopropyl-β-D-thiogalactopyranoside (IPTG).
   9337..9358    +  protein_bind   CAP binding site: CAP binding activates transcription in the presence of cAMP. E. coli catabolite activator protein
   9373..9403    +  promoter       lac promoter: promoter for the E. coli lac operon
   9411..9427    +  protein_bind   lac operator: The lac repressor binds to the lac operator to inhibit transcription in E. coli. This inhibition can be relieved by adding lactose or isopropyl-β-D-thiogalactopyranoside (IPTG). lac repressor encoded by lacI
   9472..9490    +  promoter       T3 promoter: promoter for bacteriophage T3 RNA polymerase
