[The description below was written by a language model from this plasmid's Addgene catalogue record and pLannotate feature annotations shown in this document.]
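Description:
HA-YAP-5A is a 9.5 kb lentiviral mammalian expression plasmid built on the LentiVi backbone, designed to deliver and stably express a phospho-site mutant of human YAP1. It has a third-generation-style, self-inactivating layout. An RSV promoter drives a truncated HIV-1 5' LTR, followed by the Ψ packaging signal with a partial gag sequence, the Rev response element for Rev-dependent nuclear export of the genomic RNA, and a cPPT/CTS element that aids nuclear import. The transfer cassette ends in a ΔU3 3' LTR that leaves the integrated provirus without LTR promoter activity. In bacteria the plasmid is maintained through a high-copy ColE1/pUC-type origin and ampicillin resistance. An f1 origin, SV40 origin and poly(A) signal, and lac, T7 and T3 remnants are also present in the backbone.

The payload is transcribed from the EFS (EF-1α core) promoter. It encodes YAP1 with an N-terminal HA epitope; the annotation detects only a short HA match rather than a full triple tag. According to the record, five MARK2 phosphorylation sites (S128, S163, S350, T354 and T398) are changed to alanine, giving a form of YAP that cannot be phosphorylated at these residues. Downstream, an EMCV IRES allows translation of a hygromycin phosphotransferase from the same transcript, so transduced cells can be selected with hygromycin. A WPRE enhances transcript stability and expression. The stated purpose is lentiviral delivery or overexpression of the cDNA, and the associated work concerns MARK2/MARK3 kinases as dependencies of YAP/TAZ in human cancer. This suggests use in testing how loss of MARK2-directed phosphorylation affects YAP function.
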