Addgene plasmid #229413: HA-YAP-5A
Purpose: Lentiviral or overpexression of cDNA
Depositing lab: Christopher Vakoc. Depositing organization: Cold Spring Harbor Laboratory. Publication: MARK2/MARK3 kinases are catalytic co-dependencies of YAP/TAZ in human cancer. Klingbeil O, Skopelitis D, Tonelli C, Yoshimoto T, Alpsoy A, Panepinto MC, Minicozzi F, Merrill JR, Cafiero AM, Aggarwal D, Russo S, Ha T, Demerdash OE, Wee TL, Spector DL, Lyons SK, Tuveson DA, Cifani P, Vakoc CR. Cancer Discov. 2024 Jul 26. doi: 10.1158/2159-8290.CD-23-1529. PubMed 39058094.
Backbone
  Vector backbone: LentiVi
  Vector type: Mammalian Expression, Lentiviral
  Selectable markers: Hygromycin
Growth in bacteria
  Bacterial resistance: Ampicillin, 100 μg/mL
  Growth temperature: 37°C
  Growth strain: NEB Stable
  Copy number: High Copy
Gene/Insert
  Gene/Insert name: YAP-5A
  Species: H. sapiens (human)
  Insert size (bp): 1581
  Mutation: MARK2 phosphosites (S128,S163,S350,T354,T398) mutated to A
  Entrez Gene: YAP1 (a.k.a. COB1, YAP, YAP-1, YAP2, YAP65, YKI)
  Promoter: EFS
  Tag / fusion protein: HA (N terminal on insert)
  Cloning method: Gibson Cloning
Terms and licenses: Academic/Nonprofit Terms; Industry Terms: Not Available to Industry
How to cite: HA-YAP-5A was a gift from Christopher Vakoc (Addgene plasmid # 229413 ; http://n2t.net/addgene:229413 ; RRID:Addgene_229413)
